>Addgene plasmid #149319 | pDONR207 SARS-CoV-2 ORF3A_nostop | addgene full sequence | sequence record 296468 | Addgene NGS Result
TGCGTTATCCCCTGATTCTGTGGATAACCGTATTACCGCTAGCCAGGAAGAGTTTGTAGAAACGCAAAAA
GGCCATCCGTCAGGATGGCCTTCTGCTTAGTTTGATGCCTGGCAGTTTATGGCGGGCGTCCTGCCCGCCA
CCCTCCGGGCCGTTGCTTCACAACGTTCAAATCCGCTCCCGGCGGATTTGTCCTACTCAGGAGAGCGTTC
ACCGACAAACAACAGATAAAACGAAAGGCCCAGTCTTCCGACTGAGCCTTTCGTTTTATTTGATGCCTGG
CAGTTCCCTACTCTCGCGTTAACGCTAGCATGGATCTCGGGCCCCAAATAATGATTTTATTTTGACTGAT
AGTGACCTGTTCGTTGCAACAAATTGATGAGCAATGCTTTTTTATAATGCCAACTTTGTACAAAAAAGTT
GGCATGGACCTGTTCATGAGAATCTTCACCATCGGCACCGTGACCCTGAAGCAGGGAGAGATCAAGGACG
CCACCCCTTCTGACTTCGTGCGTGCCACCGCTACCATCCCAATCCAGGCTAGCCTGCCCTTCGGATGGCT
GATCGTGGGTGTGGCCCTGCTGGCCGTGTTCCAGTCCGCCTCTAAGATCATCACCCTGAAGAAGAGGTGG
CAGCTGGCTCTGTCCAAGGGTGTGCACTTCGTGTGCAACCTGCTGCTGCTGTTCGTGACCGTGTACTCAC
ACCTGCTGCTGGTGGCTGCTGGTCTGGAGGCTCCATTCCTGTACCTGTACGCTCTGGTGTACTTCCTGCA
GAGCATCAACTTCGTGCGCATCATCATGAGGCTGTGGCTGTGCTGGAAGTGCAGATCCAAGAACCCCCTG
CTGTACGACGCCAACTACTTCCTGTGCTGGCACACCAACTGCTACGACTACTGCATCCCCTACAACAGCG
TGACCAGCTCCATCGTGATCACCTCCGGTGACGGCACCACCAGCCCTATCTCCGAACACGACTACCAGAT
CGGCGGATACACCGAGAAGTGGGAATCTGGAGTGAAGGACTGCGTGGTGCTGCACTCTTACTTCACCAGC
GACTACTACCAGCTGTACTCCACCCAGCTGTCTACCGACACCGGTGTGGAGCACGTGACCTTCTTCATCT
ACAACAAGATCGTGGACGAACCCGAGGAACACGTGCAGATCCACACCATCGACGTGTCTAGCGGCGTGGT
GAACCCCGTGATGGAGCCTATCTACGACGAACCTACCACCACCACCTCCGTGCCACTGTACCCAACTTTC
TTGTACAAAGTTGGCATTATAAGAAAGCATTGCTTATCAATTTGTTGCAACGAACAGGTCACTATCAGTC
AAAATAAAATCATTATTTGCCATCCAGCTGCAGCTCTGGCCCGTGTCTCAAAATCTCTGATGTTACATTG
CACAAGATAAAAATATATCATCATGAACAATAAAACTGTCTGCTTACATAAACAGTAATACAAGGGGTGT
TATGAGCCATATTCAACGGGAAACGTCGAGGCCGCGATTAAATTCCAACATGGATGCTGATTTATATGGG
TATAAATGGGCTCGCGATAATGTCGGGCAATCAGGTGCGACAATCTATCGCTTGTATGGGAAGCCCGATG
CGCCAGAGTTGTTTCTGAAACATGGCAAAGGTAGCGTTGCCAATGATGTTACAGATGAGATGGTCAGACT
AAACTGGCTGACGGAATTTATGCCTCTTCCGACCATCAAGCATTTTATCCGTACTCCTGATGATGCATGG
TTACTCACCACTGCGATCCCCGGAAAAACAGCATTCCAGGTATTAGAAGAATATCCTGATTCAGGTGAAA
ATATTGTTGATGCGCTGGCAGTGTTCCTGCGCCGGTTGCATTCGATTCCTGTTTGTAATTGTCCTTTTAA
CAGCGATCGCGTATTTCGTCTCGCTCAGGCGCAATCACGAATGAATAACGGTTTGGTTGATGCGAGTGAT
TTTGATGACGAGCGTAATGGCTGGCCTGTTGAACAAGTCTGGAAAGAAATGCATAAACTTTTGCCATTCT
CACCGGATTCAGTCGTCACTCATGGTGATTTCTCACTTGATAACCTTATTTTTGACGAGGGGAAATTAGG
CCGGGAAGCCGATCTCGGCTTGAACGAATTGTTAGGTGGCGGTACTTGGGTCGATATCAAAGTGCATCAC
TTCTTCCCGTATGCCCAACTTTGTATAGAGAGCCACTGCGGGATCGTCACCGTAATCTGCTTGCACGTAG
ATCACATAAGCACCAAGCGCGTTGGCCTCATGCTTGAGGAGATTGATGAGCGCGGTGGCAATGCCCTGCC
TCCGGTGCTCGCCGGAGACTGCGAGATCATAGATATAGATCTCACTACGCGGCTGCTCAAACTTGGGCAG
AACGTAAGCCGCGAGAGCGCCAACAACCGCTTCTTGGTCGAAGGCAGCAAGCGCGATGAATGTCTTACTA
CGGAGCAAGTTCCCGAGGTAATCGGAGTCCGGCTGATGTTGGGAGTAGGTGGCTACGTCTCCGAACTCAC
GACCGAAAAGATCAAGAGCAGCCCGCATGGATTTGACTTGGTCAGGGCCGAGCCTACATGTGCGAATGAT
GCCCATACTTGAGCCACCTAACTTTGTTTTAGGGCGACTGCCCTGCTGCGTAACATCGTTGCTGCTGCGT
AACATCGTTGCTGCTCCATAACATCAAACATCGACCCACGGCGTAACGCGCTTGCTGCTTGGATGCCCGA
GGCATAGACTGTACAAAAAAACAGTCATAACAAGCCATGAAAACCGCCACTGCGCCGTTACCACCGCTGC
GTTCGGTCAAGGTTCTGGACCAGTTGCGTGAGCGCATACGCTACTTGCATTACAGTTTACGAACCGAACA
GGCTTATGTCAACTGGGTTCGTGCCTTCATCCGTTTCCACGGTGTGCGTCACCCGGCAACCTTGGGCAGC
AGCGAAGTCGAGGCATTTCTGTCCTGGCTGGCGAACGAGCGCAAGGTTTCGGTCTCCACGCATCGTCAGG
CATTGGCGGCCTTGCTGTTCTTCTACGGCAAGGTGCTGTGCACGGATCTGCCCTGGCTTCAGGAGATCGG
AAGACCTCGGCCGTCGCGGCGCTTGCCGGTGGTGCTGACCCCGGATGAAGTGGTTCGCATCCTCGGTTTT
CTGGAAGGCGAGCATCGTTTGTTCGCCCAGGACTCTAGCTATAGTTCTAGTGGTTGGCTACTAATAGGTT
GTATTGATGTTGGACGAGTCGGAATCGCAGACCGATACCAGGATCTTGCCATCCTATGGAACTGCCTCGG
TGAGTTTTCTCCTTCATTACAGAAACGGCTTTTTCAAAAATATGGTATTGATAATCCTGATATGAATAAA
TTGCAGTTTCATTTGATGCTCGATGAGTTTTTCTAATCAGAATTGGTTAATTGGTTGTAACACTGGCAGA
GCATTACGCTGACTTGACGGGACGGCGCAAGCTCATGACCAAAATCCCTTAACGTGAGTTTTCGTTCCAC
TGAGCGTCAGACCCCGTAGAAAAGATCAAAGGATCTTCTTGAGATCCTTTTTTTCTGCGCGTAATCTGCT
GCTTGCAAACAAAAAAACCACCGCTACCAGCGGTGGTTTGTTTGCCGGATCAAGAGCTACCAACTCTTTT
TCCGAAGGTAACTGGCTTCAGCAGAGCGCAGATACCAAATACTGTTCTTCTAGTGTAGCCGTAGTTAGGC
CACCACTTCAAGAACTCTGTAGCACCGCCTACATACCTCGCTCTGCTAATCCTGTTACCAGTGGCTGCTG
CCAGTGGCGATAAGTCGTGTCTTACCGGGTTGGACTCAAGACGATAGTTACCGGATAAGGCGCAGCGGTC
GGGCTGAACGGGGGGTTCGTGCACACAGCCCAGCTTGGAGCGAACGACCTACACCGAACTGAGATACCTA
CAGCGTGAGCTATGAGAAAGCGCCACGCTTCCCGAAGGGAGAAAGGCGGACAGGTATCCGGTAAGCGGCA
GGGTCGGAACAGGAGAGCGCACGAGGGAGCTTCCAGGGGGAAACGCCTGGTATCTTTATAGTCCTGTCGG
GTTTCGCCACCTCTGACTTGAGCGTCGATTTTTGTGATGCTCGTCAGGGGGGCGGAGCCTATGGAAAAAC
GCCAGCAACGCGGCCTTTTTACGGTTCCTGGCCTTTTGCTGGCCTTTTGCTCACATGTTCTTTCC
Features (pLannotate 1.2.2; 12 found; start..end, strand, type, name):
      5..40      +  rep_origin     RSF ori (fragment): Plasmids containing the RSF 1030 origin of replication can be propagated in E. coli cells that contain additional plasmids with compatible origins.
     67..94      -  terminator     rrnB T2 terminator: transcription terminator T2 from the E. coli rrnB gene
    226..269     +  terminator     rrnB T1 terminator: Escherichia coli rrnB; transcription terminator T1 from the E. coli rrnB gene
    326..421     +  protein_bind   attL3: mutant version of attL; recombination site for the Gateway® LR reaction LR Clonase™
    424..1248    +  CDS            AP3A_SARS2: Experimental evidence at protein level: Swiss-Prot protein existence level 1. Plays a role in virus egress via lysosomal trafficking (PubMed:33157038, PubMed:33422265). Forms homotetrameric ion channels (viroporin) localized at endosomes and lysosomes, that may induce deacidification of lysosomes thereby allowing safe virion egress through lysosomal trafficking (By similarity) (PubMed:33157038, PubMed:33422265). Also blocks formation of autolysosomes through binding and sequestering host TMUB1/HOPS on late endosomes. This prevents fusion of autophagosomes with lysosomes, disrupting autophagy a
   1250..1349    -  protein_bind   attL2: mutant version of attL; recombination site for the Gateway® LR reaction LR Clonase™
   1472..2098    +  CDS            KanR (fragment): aminoglycoside phosphotransferase; aph(3')-Ia; confers resistance to kanamycin in bacteria or G418 (Geneticin®) in eukaryotes
   2132..2665    -  CDS            GmR: gentamycin acetyltransferase; aacC1; confers resistance to gentamycin
   2854..2882    -  promoter       Pc promoter: intI1 (promoter lies within the coding sequence); class 1 integron promoter
   2860..3207    -  CDS            YPR2_ECOLX (fragment): Protein predicted: Swiss-Prot protein existence level 4. From Escherichia coli.
   3212..3396    +  CDS            KanR (fragment): aminoglycoside phosphotransferase; aph(3')-Ia; confers resistance to kanamycin in bacteria or G418 (Geneticin®) in eukaryotes
   3539..4127    +  rep_origin     ori: high-copy-number ColE1/pMB1/pBR322/pUC origin of replication
