[The description below was written by a language model from this plasmid's Addgene catalogue record and pLannotate feature annotations shown in this document.]
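Description:
pDONR207 SARS-CoV-2 ORF3A_nostop is a Gateway-compatible entry clone built on the Invitrogen pDONR207 backbone and carrying the coding sequence of ORF3a from SARS-CoV-2 isolate Wuhan-Hu-1. The 825 bp insert was derived from synthesized DNA and contains many synonymous changes from codon optimization, so the encoded protein is unchanged while the nucleotide sequence differs from the viral genome. The stop codon has been deliberately omitted, which allows the open reading frame to be read through into a C-terminal tag or fusion partner supplied by a destination vector. ORF3a is annotated as a viroporin that forms ion channels at endosomes and lysosomes, and it is implicated in virion egress through lysosomal trafficking and in blocking autophagosome–lysosome fusion.

In the sequenced 4,195 nt plasmid, the ORF lies between two attL recombination sites. The automated annotation labels the upstream one attL3 and the downstream one attL2. These sites are the substrates for the LR Clonase reaction that transfers the insert into attR-containing destination vectors. The rrnB T1 and T2 terminators sit upstream of the cassette and insulate it from read-through transcription originating in the backbone. No promoter driving ORF3a is annotated, consistent with an entry vector that is not itself meant for expression. The plasmid replicates in E. coli from a high-copy ColE1/pUC-type origin and is selected with gentamicin through the aacC1 acetyltransferase gene, expressed from a class 1 integron Pc promoter. The kanamycin-resistance sequences flanking this marker are annotated only as fragments. The construct belongs to a collection of SARS-CoV-2 coding regions intended for flexible shuttling into expression vectors.
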