Addgene plasmid #149319: pDONR207 SARS-CoV-2 ORF3A_nostop
Purpose: Gateway-compatible Entry vector, with insert of ORF3A gene's CDS from SARS-CoV-2 isolate Wuhan-Hu-1. Does not contain stop codon.
Depositing lab: Fritz Roth. Depositing organization: Sinai Health System. Publication: A Comprehensive, Flexible Collection of SARS-CoV-2 Coding Regions. Kim DK, Knapp JJ, Kuang D, Chawla A, Cassonnet P, Lee H, Sheykhkarimli D, Samavarchi-Tehrani P, Abdouni H, Rayhan A, Li R, Pogoutse O, Coyaud E, van der Werf S, Demeret C, Gingras AC, Taipale M, Raught B, Jacob Y, Roth FP. G3 (Bethesda). 2020 Aug 6. pii: g3.120.401554. doi: 10.1534/g3.120.401554. PubMed 32763951.
Backbone
  Vector backbone: pDONR207
  Backbone manufacturer: Invitrogen
  Backbone size w/o insert (bp): 5585
  Vector type: Gateway-compatible Entry vector
Growth in bacteria
  Bacterial resistance: Gentamicin, 10 μg/mL
  Growth temperature: 37°C
  Growth strain: DH5alpha
  Copy number: Unknown
Gene/Insert
  Gene/Insert name: ORF3A
  Species: SARS-CoV-2 isolate Wuhan-Hu-1
  Insert size (bp): 825
  Mutation: Many synonymous changes due to codon optimization
  Entrez Gene: ORF3a (a.k.a. GU280_gp03)
  Cloning method: Gateway Cloning
  Sequencing primers: 5′ TCGCGTTAACGCTAGCATGGATCT; 3′ GTAACATCAGAGATTTTGAGACAC
Resource information
  A portion of this plasmid was derived from a plasmid made by: Synthesized from GenScript
Terms and licenses: Academic/Nonprofit Terms; Industry Terms
How to cite: pDONR207 SARS-CoV-2 ORF3A_nostop was a gift from Fritz Roth (Addgene plasmid # 149319 ; http://n2t.net/addgene:149319 ; RRID:Addgene_149319)
