>Addgene plasmid #149319 | pDONR207 SARS-CoV-2 ORF3A_nostop | depositor partial sequence | sequence record 291926 | Inserted CDS without stop codon
ATGGACCTGTTCATGAGAATCTTCACCATCGGCACCGTGACCCTGAAGCAGGGAGAGATCAAGGACGCCA
CCCCTTCTGACTTCGTGCGTGCCACCGCTACCATCCCAATCCAGGCTAGCCTGCCCTTCGGATGGCTGAT
CGTGGGTGTGGCCCTGCTGGCCGTGTTCCAGTCCGCCTCTAAGATCATCACCCTGAAGAAGAGGTGGCAG
CTGGCTCTGTCCAAGGGTGTGCACTTCGTGTGCAACCTGCTGCTGCTGTTCGTGACCGTGTACTCACACC
TGCTGCTGGTGGCTGCTGGTCTGGAGGCTCCATTCCTGTACCTGTACGCTCTGGTGTACTTCCTGCAGAG
CATCAACTTCGTGCGCATCATCATGAGGCTGTGGCTGTGCTGGAAGTGCAGATCCAAGAACCCCCTGCTG
TACGACGCCAACTACTTCCTGTGCTGGCACACCAACTGCTACGACTACTGCATCCCCTACAACAGCGTGA
CCAGCTCCATCGTGATCACCTCCGGTGACGGCACCACCAGCCCTATCTCCGAACACGACTACCAGATCGG
CGGATACACCGAGAAGTGGGAATCTGGAGTGAAGGACTGCGTGGTGCTGCACTCTTACTTCACCAGCGAC
TACTACCAGCTGTACTCCACCCAGCTGTCTACCGACACCGGTGTGGAGCACGTGACCTTCTTCATCTACA
ACAAGATCGTGGACGAACCCGAGGAACACGTGCAGATCCACACCATCGACGTGTCTAGCGGCGTGGTGAA
CCCCGTGATGGAGCCTATCTACGACGAACCTACCACCACCACCTCCGTGCCACTG
